Addgene plasmid #155197: pENTR1A hu_ncOGT WT (open N-term)
Purpose: Entry vector encoding non-tagged O-GlcNAc Transferase with open N-terminus
Depositing lab: Suzanne Walker. Depositing organization: Harvard Medical School. Publication: Mammalian cell proliferation requires noncatalytic functions of O-GlcNAc transferase. Levine ZG, Potter SC, Joiner CM, Fei GQ, Nabet B, Sonnett M, Zachara NE, Gray NS, Paulo JA, Walker S. Proc Natl Acad Sci U S A. 2021 Jan 26;118(4). pii: 2016778118. doi: 10.1073/pnas.2016778118. PubMed 33419956.
Backbone
  Vector backbone: pENTR1A
  Backbone size w/o insert (bp): 2300
  Total vector size (bp): 5400
  Vector type: Gateway cloning
Growth in bacteria
  Bacterial resistance: Kanamycin, 50 μg/mL
  Growth temperature: 37°C
  Growth strain: DH5alpha
  Copy number: High Copy
Gene/Insert
  Gene/Insert name: O-GlcNAc Transferase (alt name: OGT)
  Species: H. sapiens (human)
  Insert size (bp): 3111
  Mutation: WT OGT with no start codon, in-frame with gateway for N-terminal tags
  GenBank ID: NM_181673.3
  Entrez Gene: OGT (a.k.a. HINCUT-1, HRNT1, MRX106, O-GLCNAC, OGT1, XLID106)
Terms and licenses: Academic/Nonprofit Terms; Industry Terms: Not Available to Industry
How to cite: pENTR1A hu_ncOGT WT (open N-term) was a gift from Suzanne Walker (Addgene plasmid # 155197 ; http://n2t.net/addgene:155197 ; RRID:Addgene_155197)
