[The description below was written by a language model from this plasmid's Addgene catalogue record and pLannotate feature annotations shown in this document.]
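Description:
pENTR1A hu_ncOGT WT (open N-term) is a Gateway entry clone built on the pENTR1A backbone and carrying the wild-type human O-GlcNAc transferase (OGT) coding sequence. It is a small bacterial plasmid of roughly 5.4 kb, maintained at high copy in E. coli through a ColE1/pUC-type origin and selected with kanamycin via an aminoglycoside phosphotransferase (KanR) gene. The feature table also flags a very short RSF origin fragment, which is probably an annotation match rather than a functional second origin. The rrnB T1 and T2 transcription terminators sit upstream of the cloning region, where they insulate the insert from read-through transcription originating in the backbone.

The approximately 3.1 kb OGT open reading frame lies between attL1 and attL2, the recombination sites used in the Gateway LR reaction to transfer an insert into an attR-containing destination vector. The automated annotation labels the coding sequence by its closest database match, the rat Ogt protein, but the catalogue entry identifies the insert as human. The enzyme adds a single N-acetylglucosamine from UDP-GlcNAc to serine or threonine residues of nuclear and cytoplasmic proteins. The insert itself is untagged and deliberately lacks a start codon, and it is kept in frame with the attL1 side so that a destination vector can supply the initiating methionine and an N-terminal tag or fusion partner. The entry clone contains no promoter for the insert, so expression depends entirely on the destination vector chosen. It serves as a shuttle intermediate for generating N-terminally tagged wild-type OGT expression constructs. The associated work concerns catalytic and noncatalytic roles of OGT in mammalian cell proliferation.
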