Features (pLannotate 1.2.2; 8 found; start..end, strand, type, name):
      1..46      +  rep_origin     RSF ori (fragment): Plasmids containing the RSF 1030 origin of replication can be propagated in E. coli cells that contain additional plasmids with compatible origins.
    106..149     -  terminator     rrnB T1 terminator: Escherichia coli rrnB; transcription terminator T1 from the E. coli rrnB gene
    281..308     +  terminator     rrnB T2 terminator: transcription terminator T2 from the E. coli rrnB gene
    358..457     +  protein_bind   attL1: mutant version of attL; recombination site for the Gateway® LR reaction LR Clonase™
    460..3564    +  CDS            Ogt: OGT1_RAT - Experimental evidence at protein level: Swiss-Prot protein existence level 1. Catalyzes the transfer of a single N-acetylglucosamine from UDP-GlcNAc to a serine or threonine residue in cytoplasmic and nuclear proteins resulting in their modification with a beta-linked N- acetylglucosamine (O-GlcNAc) (PubMed:24995978, PubMed:10542233). Has 3 distinct KM values for UDP-GlcNAc; GlcNAc concentration modulates its affinity for different substrates (PubMed:10542233). Glycosylates a large and diverse number of proteins including histone H2B, AKT1, EZH2, PFKL, KMT2E/MLL5, MAPT/TAU and HCFC1
   3582..3681    -  protein_bind   attL2: mutant version of attL; recombination site for the Gateway® LR reaction LR Clonase™
   3804..4613    +  CDS            KanR: aminoglycoside phosphotransferase; aph(3')-Ia; confers resistance to kanamycin in bacteria or G418 (Geneticin®) in eukaryotes
   4703..5291    +  rep_origin     ori: high-copy-number ColE1/pMB1/pBR322/pUC origin of replication
>Addgene plasmid #155197 | pENTR1A hu_ncOGT WT (open N-term) | addgene full sequence | sequence record 310417 | Addgene NGS Result
CTTTCCTGCGTTATCCCCTGATTCTGTGGATAACCGTATTACCGCTAGCATGGATCTCGGGGACGTCTAA
CTACTAAGCGAGAGTAGGGAACTGCCAGGCATCAAATAAAACGAAAGGCTCAGTCGGAAGACTGGGCCTT
TCGTTTTATCTGTTGTTTGTCGGTGAACGCTCTCCTGAGTAGGACAAATCCGCCGGGAGCGGATTTGAAC
GTTGTGAAGCAACGGCCCGGAGGGTGGCGGGCAGGACGCCCGCCATAAACTGCCAGGCATCAAACTAAGC
AGAAGGCCATCCTGACGGATGGCCTTTTTGCGTTTCTACAAACTCTTCCTGTTAGTTAGTTACTTAAGCT
CGGGCCCCAAATAATGATTTTATTTTGACTGATAGTGACCTGTTCGTTGCAACAAATTGATAAGCAATGC
TTTTTTATAATGCCAACTTTGTACAAAAAAGCAGGCTTTGCGTCTTCCGTGGGCAACGTGGCCGACAGCA
CAGGGTTAGCTGAGTTGGCACATCGAGAATATCAGGCAGGAGATTTTGAGGCAGCTGAGAGACACTGCAT
GCAGCTCTGGAGACAAGAGCCAGACAATACTGGTGTGCTTTTATTACTTTCATCTATACACTTCCAGTGT
CGAAGGCTGGACAGATCTGCTCACTTTAGCACTCTGGCAATTAAACAGAACCCCCTTCTGGCAGAAGCTT
ATTCGAATTTGGGGAATGTGTACAAGGAAAGAGGGCAGTTGCAGGAGGCAATTGAGCATTATCGACATGC
ATTGCGTCTCAAACCTGATTTCATCGATGGTTATATTAACCTGGCAGCCGCCTTGGTAGCAGCGGGTGAC
ATGGAAGGGGCAGTACAAGCTTACGTCTCTGCTCTTCAGTACAATCCTGATTTGTACTGTGTTCGCAGTG
ACCTGGGGAACCTGCTCAAAGCCCTGGGTCGCTTGGAAGAAGCCAAGGCATGTTATTTGAAAGCAATTGA
GACGCAACCGAACTTTGCAGTAGCTTGGAGTAATCTTGGCTGTGTTTTCAATGCACAAGGGGAAATTTGG
CTTGCAATTCATCACTTTGAAAAGGCTGTCACCCTTGACCCAAACTTTCTGGATGCTTATATCAATTTAG
GAAATGTCTTGAAAGAGGCACGCATTTTTGACAGAGCTGTGGCAGCTTATCTTCGTGCCCTAAGTTTGAG
TCCAAATCACGCAGTGGTGCACGGCAACCTGGCTTGTGTATACTATGAGCAAGGCCTGATAGATCTGGCA
ATAGACACCTACAGGCGGGCTATCGAACTACAACCACATTTCCCTGATGCTTACTGCAACCTAGCCAATG
CTCTCAAAGAGAAGGGCAGTGTTGCTGAAGCAGAAGATTGTTATAATACAGCTCTCCGTCTGTGTCCCAC
CCATGCAGACTCTCTGAATAACCTAGCCAATATCAAACGAGAACAGGGAAACATTGAAGAGGCAGTTCGC
TTGTATCGTAAAGCATTAGAAGTCTTCCCAGAGTTTGCTGCTGCCCATTCAAATTTAGCAAGTGTACTGC
AGCAGCAGGGAAAACTGCAGGAAGCTCTGATGCATTATAAGGAGGCTATTCGAATCAGTCCTACCTTTGC
TGATGCCTACTCTAATATGGGAAACACTCTAAAGGAGATGCAGGATGTTCAGGGAGCCTTGCAGTGTTAT
ACGCGTGCCATCCAAATTAATCCTGCATTTGCAGATGCACATAGCAATCTGGCTTCCATTCATAAGGATT
CAGGGAATATTCCAGAAGCCATAGCTTCTTACCGCACGGCTCTGAAACTTAAGCCTGATTTTCCTGATGC
TTATTGTAACTTGGCTCATTGCCTGCAGATTGTCTGTGATTGGACAGACTATGATGAGCGAATGAAGAAG
TTGGTCAGTATTGTGGCTGACCAGTTAGAGAAGAATAGGTTGCCTTCTGTGCATCCTCATCATAGTATGC
TATATCCTCTTTCTCATGGCTTCAGGAAGGCTATTGCTGAGAGGCACGGCAACCTGTGCTTAGATAAGAT
TAATGTTCTTCATAAACCACCATATGAACATCCAAAAGACTTGAAGCTCAGTGATGGTCGGCTGCGTGTA
GGATATGTGAGTTCCGACTTTGGGAATCATCCTACTTCTCACCTTATGCAGTCTATTCCAGGCATGCACA
ATCCTGATAAATTTGAGGTGTTCTGTTATGCCCTGAGCCCAGACGATGGCACAAACTTCCGAGTGAAGGT
GATGGCAGAAGCCAATCATTTCATTGATCTTTCTCAGATTCCATGCAATGGAAAAGCAGCTGATCGCATC
CATCAGGATGGAATTCATATCCTTGTAAATATGAATGGCTATACTAAGGGCGCTCGAAATGAGCTTTTTG
CTCTCAGGCCAGCTCCTATTCAGGCAATGTGGCTGGGATACCCTGGGACGAGTGGTGCGCTTTTCATGGA
TTATATTATCACTGATCAGGAAACTTCGCCAGCTGAAGTTGCTGAGCAGTATTCCGAGAAATTGGCTTAT
ATGCCCCACACTTTTTTTATTGGTGATCATGCTAATATGTTCCCTCACCTGAAGAAAAAAGCAGTCATCG
ATTTTAAGTCCAATGGGCACATTTATGACAATCGGATAGTTCTGAATGGCATCGACCTCAAAGCATTTCT
TGATAGTCTACCAGATGTGAAAATTGTCAAGATGAAGTGTCCTGATGGAGGAGACAATGCAGATAGCAGT
AACACAGCTCTTAATATGCCTGTTATTCCTATGAATACTATTGCAGAAGCAGTTATTGAAATGATTAACC
GAGGACAGATTCAAATAACAATTAATGGATTCAGTATTAGCAATGGACTGGCAACTACTCAGATCAACAA
TAAGGCTGCAACTGGAGAGGAGGTTCCCCGTACCATTATTGTAACCACCCGTTCTCAGTACGGGTTACCA
GAAGATGCCATCGTATACTGTAACTTTAATCAGTTGTATAAAATTGACCCTTCTACTTTGCAGATGTGGG
CAAACATTCTGAAGCGTGTTCCCAATAGTGTACTCTGGCTGTTGCGTTTTCCAGCAGTAGGAGAACCTAA
TATTCAACAGTATGCACAAAACATGGGCCTGCCCCAGAACCGTATCATTTTTTCACCTGTTGCTCCTAAA
GAGGAACACGTCAGGAGAGGCCAGCTGGCTGATGTCTGCTTGGACACTCCACTCTGTAATGGGCACACCA
CAGGGATGGATGTCCTCTGGGCAGGGACCCCCATGGTGACTATGCCAGGAGAGACTCTTGCTTCTCGAGT
TGCAGCATCCCAGCTCACTTGCTTAGGTTGTCTTGAGCTTATTGCTAAAAACAGACAAGAATATGAAGAC
ATAGCTGTGAAGCTGGGAACTGATCTAGAATACCTGAAGAAAGTTCGTGGCAAAGTCTGGAAGCAAAGAA
TATCTAGCCCTCTGTTCAACACCAAACAATACACAATGGAACTAGAGCGGCTCTATCTACAGATGTGGGA
GCATTATGCAGCTGGCAACAAACCTGACCACATGATTAAGCCTGTTGAAGTCACTGAGTCAGCATAACTC
GAGATATCTAGACCCAGCTTTCTTGTACAAAGTTGGCATTATAAGAAAGCATTGCTTATCAATTTGTTGC
AACGAACAGGTCACTATCAGTCAAAATAAAATCATTATTTGCCATCCAGCTGCAGCTCTGGCCCGTGTCT
CAAAATCTCTGATGTTACATTGCACAAGATAAAAATATATCATCATGAACAATAAAACTGTCTGCTTACA
TAAACAGTAATACAAGGGGTGTTATGAGCCATATTCAACGGGAAACGTCGAGGCCGCGATTAAATTCCAA
CATGGATGCTGATTTATATGGGTATAAATGGGCTCGCGATAATGTCGGGCAATCAGGTGCGACAATCTAT
CGCTTGTATGGGAAGCCCGATGCGCCAGAGTTGTTTCTGAAACATGGCAAAGGTAGCGTTGCCAATGATG
TTACAGATGAGATGGTCAGACTAAACTGGCTGACGGAATTTATGCCTCTTCCGACCATCAAGCATTTTAT
CCGTACTCCTGATGATGCATGGTTACTCACCACTGCGATCCCCGGAAAAACAGCATTCCAGGTATTAGAA
GAATATCCTGATTCAGGTGAAAATATTGTTGATGCGCTGGCAGTGTCCCTGCGCCGGTTGCATTCGATTC
CTGTTTGTAATTGTCCTTTTAACAGCGATCGCGTATTTCGTCTCGCTCAGGCGCAATCACGAATGAATAA
CGGTTTGGTTGATGCGAGTGATTTTGATGACGAGCGTAATGGCTGGCCTGTTGAACAAGTCTGGAAAGAA
ATGCATAAACTTTTGCCATTCTCACCGGATTCAGTCGTCACTCATGGTGATTTCTCACTTGATAACCTTA
TTTTTGACGAGGGGAAATTAATAGGTTGTATTGATGTTGGACGAGTCGGAATCGCAGACCGATACCAGGA
TCTTGCCATCCTATGGAACTGCCTCGGTGAGTTTTCTCCTTCATTACAGAAACGGCTTTTTCAAAAATAT
GGTATTGATAATCCTGATATGAATAAATTGCAGTTTCATTTGATGCTCGATGAGTTTTTCTAATCAGAAT
TGGTTAATTGGTTGTAACATTATTCAGATTGGGCCCCGTTCCACTGAGCGTCAGACCCCGTAGAAAAGAT
CAAAGGATCTTCTTGAGATCCTTTTTTTCTGCGCGTAATCTGCTGCTTGCAAACAAAAAAACCACCGCTA
CCAGCGGTGGTTTGTTTGCCGGATCAAGAGCTACCAACTCTTTTTCCGAAGGTAACTGGCTTCAGCAGAG
CGCAGATACCAAATACTGTTCTTCTAGTGTAGCCGTAGTTAGGCCACCACTTCAAGAACTCTGTAGCACC
GCCTACATACCTCGCTCTGCTAATCCTGTTACCAGTGGCTGCTGCCAGTGGCGATAAGTCGTGTCTTACC
GGGTTGGACTCAAGACGATAGTTACCGGATAAGGCGCAGCGGTCGGGCTGAACGGGGGGTTCGTGCACAC
AGCCCAGCTTGGAGCGAACGACCTACACCGAACTGAGATACCTACAGCGTGAGCTATGAGAAAGCGCCAC
GCTTCCCGAAGGGAGAAAGGCGGACAGGTATCCGGTAAGCGGCAGGGTCGGAACAGGAGAGCGCACGAGG
GAGCTTCCAGGGGGAAACGCCTGGTATCTTTATAGTCCTGTCGGGTTTCGCCACCTCTGACTTGAGCGTC
GATTTTTGTGATGCTCGTCAGGGGGGCGGAGCCTATGGAAAAACGCCAGCAACGCGGCCTTTTTACGGTT
CCTGGCCTTTTGCTGGCCTTTTGCTCACATGTT
